>Addgene plasmid #100926 | pCEP4-DU422gp160 | depositor full sequence | sequence record 190000 | pCEP4-DU422gp160 sequence 12958 bps
GCCCCGCCGCCGGACGAACTAAACCTGACTACGGCATCTCTGCCCCTTCTTCGCTGGTACGAGGAGCGCT
TTTGTTTTGTATTCGGGGCAGTGCATGTAATCCCTTCAGTTGGTTGGTACAACTTGCCAACTGGGCCCTG
TTCCACATGTGACACGGGGGGGGACCAAACACAAAGGGGTTCTCTGACTGTAGTTGACATCCTTATAAAT
GGATGTGCACATTTGCCAACACTGAGTGGCTTTCATCCTGGAGCAGACTTTGCATGCTGTGGACTGCAAC
ACAACATTGCCTTTATGTGTAACTCTTGGCTGAAGCTCTTACACCAATGCTGGGGGACATGTACCTCCCA
GGGGCCCAGGAAGACTACGGGAGGCTACACCAACGTCAATCAGAGGGGCCTGTGTAGCTACCGATAAGCG
GACCCTCAAGAGGGCATTAGCAATAGTGTTTATAAGGCCCCCTTGTTAACCCTAAACGGGTAGCATATGC
TTCCCGGGTAGTAGTATATACTATCCAGACTAACCCTAATTCAATAGCATATGTTACCCAACGGGAAGCA
TATGCTATCGAATTAGGGTTAGTAAAAGGGTCCTAAGGAACAGCGATATCTCCCACCCCATGAGCTGTCA
CGGTTTTATTTACATGGGGTCAGGATTCCACGAGGGTAGTGAACCATTTTAGTCACAAGGGCAGTGGCTG
AAGATCAAGGAGCGGGCAGTGAACTCTCCTGAATCTTCGCCTGCTTCTTCATTCTCCTTCGTTTAGCTAA
TAGAATAACTGCTGAGTTGTGAACAGTAAGGTGTATGTGAGGTGCTCGAAAACAAGGTTTCAGGTGACGC
CCCCAGAATAAAATTTGGACGGGGGGTTCAGTGGTGGCATTGTGCTATGACACCAATATAACCCTCACAA
ACCCCTTGGGCAATAAATACTAGTGTAGGAATGAAACATTCTGAATATCTTTAACAATAGAAATCCATGG
GGTGGGGACAAGCCGTAAAGACTGGATGTCCATCTCACACGAATTTATGGCTATGGGCAACACATAATCC
TAGTGCAATATGATACTGGGGTTATTAAGATGTGTCCCAGGCAGGGACCAAGACAGGTGAACCATGTTGT
TACACTCTATTTGTAACAAGGGGAAAGAGAGTGGACGCCGACAGCAGCGGACTCCACTGGTTGTCTCTAA
CACCCCCGAAAATTAAACGGGGCTCCACGCCAATGGGGCCCATAAACAAAGACAAGTGGCCACTCTTTTT
TTTGAAATTGTGGAGTGGGGGCACGCGTCAGCCCCCACACGCCGCCCTGCGGTTTTGGACTGTAAAATAA
GGGTGTAATAACTTGGCTGATTGTAACCCCGCTAACCACTGCGGTCAAACCACTTGCCCACAAAACCACT
AATGGCACCCCGGGGAATACCTGCATAAGTAGGTGGGCGGGCCAAGATAGGGGCGCGATTGCTGCGATCT
GGAGGACAAATTACACACACTTGCGCCTGAGCGCCAAGCACAGGGTTGTTGGTCCTCATATTCACGAGGT
CGCTGAGAGCACGGTGGGCTAATGTTGCCATGGGTAGCATATACTACCCAAATATCTGGATAGCATATGC
TATCCTAATCTATATCTGGGTAGCATAGGCTATCCTAATCTATATCTGGGTAGCATATGCTATCCTAATC
TATATCTGGGTAGTATATGCTATCCTAATTTATATCTGGGTAGCATAGGCTATCCTAATCTATATCTGGG
TAGCATATGCTATCCTAATCTATATCTGGGTAGTATATGCTATCCTAATCTGTATCCGGGTAGCATATGC
TATCCTAATAGAGATTAGGGTAGTATATGCTATCCTAATTTATATCTGGGTAGCATATACTACCCAAATA
TCTGGATAGCATATGCTATCCTAATCTATATCTGGGTAGCATATGCTATCCTAATCTATATCTGGGTAGC
ATAGGCTATCCTAATCTATATCTGGGTAGCATATGCTATCCTAATCTATATCTGGGTAGTATATGCTATC
CTAATTTATATCTGGGTAGCATAGGCTATCCTAATCTATATCTGGGTAGCATATGCTATCCTAATCTATA
TCTGGGTAGTATATGCTATCCTAATCTGTATCCGGGTAGCATATGCTATCCTCATGCATATACAGTCAGC
ATATGATACCCAGTAGTAGAGTGGGAGTGCTATCCTTTGCATATGCCGCCACCTCCCAAGGGGGCGTGAA
TTTTCGCTGCTTGTCCTTTTCCTGCATGCTGGTTGCTCCCATTCTTAGGTGAATTTAAGGAGGCCAGGCT
AAAGCCGTCGCATGTCTGATTGCTCACCAGGTAAATGTCGCTAATGTTTTCCAACGCGAGAAGGTGTTGA
GCGCGGAGCTGAGTGACGTGACAACATGGGTATGCCCAATTGCCCCATGTTGGGAGGACGAAAATGGTGA
CAAGACAGATGGCCAGAAATACACCAACAGCACGCATGATGTCTACTGGGGATTTATTCTTTAGTGCGGG
GGAATACACGGCTTTTAATACGATTGAGGGCGTCTCCTAACAAGTTACATCACTCCTGCCCTTCCTCACC
CTCATCTCCATCACCTCCTTCATCTCCGTCATCTCCGTCATCACCCTCCGCGGCAGCCCCTTCCACCATA
GGTGGAAACCAGGGAGGCAAATCTACTCCATCGTCAAAGCTGCACACAGTCACCCTGATATTGCAGGTAG
GAGCGGGCTTTGTCATAACAAGGTCCTTAATCGCATCCTTCAAAACCTCAGCAAATATATGAGTTTGTAA
AAAGACCATGAAATAACAGACAATGGACTCCCTTAGCGGGCCAGGTTGTGGGCCGGGTCCAGGGGCCATT
CCAAAGGGGAGACGACTCAATGGTGTAAGACGACATTGTGGAATAGCAAGGGCAGTTCCTCGCCTTAGGT
TGTAAAGGGAGGTCTTACTACCTCCATATACGAACACACCGGCGACCCAAGTTCCTTCGTCGGTAGTCCT
TTCTACGTGACTCCTAGCCAGGAGAGCTCTTAAACCTTCTGCAATGTTCTCAAATTTCGGGTTGGAACCT
CCTTGACCACGATGCTTTCCAAACCACCCTCCTTTTTTGCGCCTGCCTCCATCACCCTGACCCCGGGGTC
CAGTGCTTGGGCCTTCTCCTGGGTCATCTGCGGGGCCCTGCTCTATCGCTCCCGGGGGCACGTCAGGCTC
ACCATCTGGGCCACCTTCTTGGTGGTATTCAAAATAATCGGCTTCCCCTACAGGGTGGAAAAATGGCCTT
CTACCTGGAGGGGGCCTGCGCGGTGGAGACCCGGATGATGATGACTGACTACTGGGACTCCTGGGCCTCT
TTTCTCCACGTCCACGACCTCTCCCCCTGGCTCTTTCACGACTTCCCCCCCTGGCTCTTTCACGTCCTCT
ACCCCGGCGGCCTCCACTACCTCCTCGACCCCGGCCTCCACTACCTCCTCGACCCCGGCCTCCACTGCCT
CCTCGACCCCGGCCTCCACCTCCTGCTCCTGCCCCTCCTGCTCCTGCCCCTCCTCCTGCTCCTGCCCCTC
CTGCCCCTCCTGCTCCTGCCCCTCCTGCCCCTCCTGCTCCTGCCCCTCCTGCCCCTCCTGCTCCTGCCCC
TCCTGCCCCTCCTCCTGCTCCTGCCCCTCCTGCCCCTCCTCCTGCTCCTGCCCCTCCTGCCCCTCCTGCT
CCTGCCCCTCCTGCCCCTCCTGCTCCTGCCCCTCCTGCCCCTCCTGCTCCTGCCCCTCCTGCTCCTGCCC
CTCCTGCTCCTGCCCCTCCTGCTCCTGCCCCTCCTGCCCCTCCTGCCCCTCCTCCTGCTCCTGCCCCTCC
TGCTCCTGCCCCTCCTGCCCCTCCTGCCCCTCCTGCTCCTGCCCCTCCTCCTGCTCCTGCCCCTCCTGCC
CCTCCTGCCCCTCCTCCTGCTCCTGCCCCTCCTGCCCCTCCTCCTGCTCCTGCCCCTCCTCCTGCTCCTG
CCCCTCCTGCCCCTCCTGCCCCTCCTCCTGCTCCTGCCCCTCCTGCCCCTCCTCCTGCTCCTGCCCCTCC
TCCTGCTCCTGCCCCTCCTGCCCCTCCTGCCCCTCCTCCTGCTCCTGCCCCTCCTCCTGCTCCTGCCCCT
CCTGCCCCTCCTGCCCCTCCTGCCCCTCCTCCTGCTCCTGCCCCTCCTCCTGCTCCTGCCCCTCCTGCTC
CTGCCCCTCCCGCTCCTGCTCCTGCTCCTGTTCCACCGTGGGTCCCTTTGCAGCCAATGCAACTTGGACG
TTTTTGGGGTCTCCGGACACCATCTCTATGTCTTGGCCCTGATCCTGAGCCGCCCGGGGCTCCTGGTCTT
CCGCCTCCTCGTCCTCGTCCTCTTCCCCGTCCTCGTCCATGGTTATCACCCCCTCTTCTTTGAGGTCCAC
TGCCGCCGGAGCCTTCTGGTCCAGATGTGTCTCCCTTCTCTCCTAGGCCATTTCCAGGTCCTGTACCTGG
CCCCTCGTCAGACATGATTCACACTAAAAGAGATCAATAGACATCTTTATTAGACGACGCTCAGTGAATA
CAGGGAGTGCAGACTCCTGCCCCCTCCAACAGCCCCCCCACCCTCATCCCCTTCATGGTCGCTGTCAGAC
AGATCCAGGTCTGAAAATTCCCCATCCTCCGAACCATCCTCGTCCTCATCACCAATTACTCGCAGCCCGG
AAAACTCCCGCTGAACATCCTCAAGATTTGCGTCCTGAGCCTCAAGCCAGGCCTCAAATTCCTCGTCCCC
CTTTTTGCTGGACGGTAGGGATGGGGATTCTCGGGACCCCTCCTCTTCCTCTTCAAGGTCACCAGACAGA
GATGCTACTGGGGCAACGGAAGAAAAGCTGGGTGCGGCCTGTGAGGATCAGCTTATCGATGATAAGCTGT
CAAACATGAGAATTCTTGAAGACGAAAGGGCCTCGTGATACGCCTATTTTTATAGGTTAATGTCATGATA
ATAATGGTTTCTTAGACGTCAGGTGGCACTTTTCGGGGAAATGTGCGCGGAACCCCTATTTGTTTATTTT
TCTAAATACATTCAAATATGTATCCGCTCATGAGACAATAACCCTGATAAATGCTTCAATAATATTGAAA
AAGGAAGAGTATGAGTATTCAACATTTCCGTGTCGCCCTTATTCCCTTTTTTGCGGCATTTTGCCTTCCT
GTTTTTGCTCACCCAGAAACGCTGGTGAAAGTAAAAGATGCTGAAGATCAGTTGGGTGCACGAGTGGGTT
ACATCGAACTGGATCTCAACAGCGGTAAGATCCTTGAGAGTTTTCGCCCCGAAGAACGTTTTCCAATGAT
GAGCACTTTTAAAGTTCTGCTATGTGGCGCGGTATTATCCCGTGTTGACGCCGGGCAAGAGCAACTCGGT
CGCCGCATACACTATTCTCAGAATGACTTGGTTGAGTACTCACCAGTCACAGAAAAGCATCTTACGGATG
GCATGACAGTAAGAGAATTATGCAGTGCTGCCATAACCATGAGTGATAACACTGCGGCCAACTTACTTCT
GACAACGATCGGAGGACCGAAGGAGCTAACCGCTTTTTTGCACAACATGGGGGATCATGTAACTCGCCTT
GATCGTTGGGAACCGGAGCTGAATGAAGCCATACCAAACGACGAGCGTGACACCACGATGCCTGCAGCAA
TGGCAACAACGTTGCGCAAACTATTAACTGGCGAACTACTTACTCTAGCTTCCCGGCAACAATTAATAGA
CTGGATGGAGGCGGATAAAGTTGCAGGACCACTTCTGCGCTCGGCCCTTCCGGCTGGCTGGTTTATTGCT
GATAAATCTGGAGCCGGTGAGCGTGGGTCTCGCGGTATCATTGCAGCACTGGGGCCAGATGGTAAGCCCT
CCCGTATCGTAGTTATCTACACGACGGGGAGTCAGGCAACTATGGATGAACGAAATAGACAGATCGCTGA
GATAGGTGCCTCACTGATTAAGCATTGGTAACTGTCAGACCAAGTTTACTCATATATACTTTAGATTGAT
TTAAAACTTCATTTTTAATTTAAAAGGATCTAGGTGAAGATCCTTTTTGATAATCTCATGACCAAAATCC
CTTAACGTGAGTTTTCGTTCCACTGAGCGTCAGACCCCGTAGAAAAGATCAAAGGATCTTCTTGAGATCC
TTTTTTTCTGCGCGTAATCTGCTGCTTGCAAACAAAAAAACCACCGCTACCAGCGGTGGTTTGTTTGCCG
GATCAAGAGCTACCAACTCTTTTTCCGAAGGTAACTGGCTTCAGCAGAGCGCAGATACCAAATACTGTCC
TTCTAGTGTAGCCGTAGTTAGGCCACCACTTCAAGAACTCTGTAGCACCGCCTACATACCTCGCTCTGCT
AATCCTGTTACCAGTGGCTGCTGCCAGTGGCGATAAGTCGTGTCTTACCGGGTTGGACTCAAGACGATAG
TTACCGGATAAGGCGCAGCGGTCGGGCTGAACGGGGGGTTCGTGCACACAGCCCAGCTTGGAGCGAACGA
CCTACACCGAACTGAGATACCTACAGCGTGAGCTATGAGAAAGCGCCACGCTTCCCGAAGGGAGAAAGGC
GGACAGGTATCCGGTAAGCGGCAGGGTCGGAACAGGAGAGCGCACGAGGGAGCTTCCAGGGGGAAACGCC
TGGTATCTTTATAGTCCTGTCGGGTTTCGCCACCTCTGACTTGAGCGTCGATTTTTGTGATGCTCGTCAG
GGGGGCGGAGCCTATGGAAAAACGCCAGCAACGCGGCCTTTTTACGGTTCCTGGCCTTTTGCTGCGCCGC
GTGCGGCTGCTGGAGATGGCGGACGCGATGGATATGTTCTGCCAAGGGTTGGTTTGCGCATTCACAGTTC
TCCGCAAGAATTGATTGGCTCCAATTCTTGGAGTGGTGAATCCGTTAGCGAGGTGCCGCCGGCTTCCATT
CAGGTCGAGGTGGCCCGGCTCCATGCACCGCGACGCAACGCGGGGAGGCAGACAAGGTATAGGGCGGCGC
CTACAATCCATGCCAACCCGTTCCATGTGCTCGCCGAGGCGGCATAAATCGCCGTGACGATCAGCGGTCC
AGTGATCGAAGTTAGGCTGGTAAGAGCCGCGAGCGATCCTTGAAGCTGTCCCTGATGGTCGTCATCTACC
TGCCTGGACAGCATGGCCTGCAACGCGGGCATCCCGATGCCGCCGGAAGCGAGAAGAATCATAATGGGGA
AGGCCATCCAGCCTCGCGTCGCGAACGCCAGCAAGACGTAGCCCAGCGCGTCGGCCGCCATGCCCTGCTT
CATCCCCGTGGCCCGTTGCTCGCGTTTGCTGGCGGTGTCCCCGGAAGAAATATATTTGCATGTCTTTAGT
TCTATGATGACACAAACCCCGCCCAGCGTCTTGTCATTGGCGAATTCGAACACGCAGATGCAGTCGGGGC
GGCGCGGTCCCAGGTCCACTTCGCATATTAAGGTGACGCGTGTGGCCTCGAACACCGAGCGACCCTGCAG
CGACCCGCTTAACAGCGTCAACAGCGTGCCGCAGATCCCGGGCAATGAGATATGAAAAAGCCTGAACTCA
CCGCGACGTCTGTCGAGAAGTTTCTGATCGAAAAGTTCGACAGCGTCTCCGACCTGATGCAGCTCTCGGA
GGGCGAAGAATCTCGTGCTTTCAGCTTCGATGTAGGAGGGCGTGGATATGTCCTGCGGGTAAATAGCTGC
GCCGATGGTTTCTACAAAGATCGTTATGTTTATCGGCACTTTGCATCGGCCGCGCTCCCGATTCCGGAAG
TGCTTGACATTGGGGAATTCAGCGAGAGCCTGACCTATTGCATCTCCCGCCGTGCACAGGGTGTCACGTT
GCAAGACCTGCCTGAAACCGAACTGCCCGCTGTTCTGCAGCCGGTCGCGGAGGCCATGGATGCGATCGCT
GCGGCCGATCTTAGCCAGACGAGCGGGTTCGGCCCATTCGGACCGCAAGGAATCGGTCAATACACTACAT
GGCGTGATTTCATATGCGCGATTGCTGATCCCCATGTGTATCACTGGCAAACTGTGATGGACGACACCGT
CAGTGCGTCCGTCGCGCAGGCTCTCGATGAGCTGATGCTTTGGGCCGAGGACTGCCCCGAAGTCCGGCAC
CTCGTGCACGCGGATTTCGGCTCCAACAATGTCCTGACGGACAATGGCCGCATAACAGCGGTCATTGACT
GGAGCGAGGCGATGTTCGGGGATTCCCAATACGAGGTCGCCAACATCTTCTTCTGGAGGCCGTGGTTGGC
TTGTATGGAGCAGCAGACGCGCTACTTCGAGCGGAGGCATCCGGAGCTTGCAGGATCGCCGCGGCTCCGG
GCGTATATGCTCCGCATTGGTCTTGACCAACTCTATCAGAGCTTGGTTGACGGCAATTTCGATGATGCAG
CTTGGGCGCAGGGTCGATGCGACGCAATCGTCCGATCCGGAGCCGGGACTGTCGGGCGTACACAAATCGC
CCGCAGAAGCGCGGCCGTCTGGACCGATGGCTGTGTAGAAGTACTCGCCGATAGTGGAAACCGACGCCCC
AGCACTCGTCCGAGGGCAAAGGAATAGGGGAGATGGGGGAGGCTAACTGAAACACGGAAGGAGACAATAC
CGGAAGGAACCCGCGCTATGACGGCAATAAAAAGACAGAATAAAACGCACGGGTGTTGGGTCGTTTGTTC
ATAAACGCGGGGTTCGGTCCCAGGGCTGGCACTCTGTCGATACCCCACCGAGACCCCATTGGGGCCAATA
CGCCCGCGTTTCTTCCTTTTCCCCACCCCACCCCCCAAGTTCGGGTGAAGGCCCAGGGCTCGCAGCCAAC
GTCGGGGCGGCAGGCCCTGCCATAGCCACTGGCCCCGTGGGTTAGGGACGGGGTCCCCCATGGGGAATGG
TTTATGGTTCGTGGGGGTTATTATTTTGGGCGTTGCGTGGGGTCTGGTCCACGACTGGACTGAGCAGACA
GACCCATGGTTTTTGGATGGCCTGGGCATGGACCGCATGTACTGGCGCGACACGAACACCGGGCGTCTGT
GGCTGCCAAACACCCCCGACCCCCAAAAACCACCGCGCGGATTTCTGGCGTGCCAAGCTAGTCGACCAAT
TCTCATGTTTGACAGCTTATCATCGCAGATCCGGGCAACGTTGTTGCATTGCTGCAGGCGCAGAACTGGT
AGGTATGGAAGATCTATACATTGAATCAATATTGGCAATTAGCCATATTAGTCATTGGTTATATAGCATA
AATCAATATTGGCTATTGGCCATTGCATACGTTGTATCTATATCATAATATGTACATTTATATTGGCTCA
TGTCCAATATGACCGCCATGTTGACATTGATTATTGACTAGTTATTAATAGTAATCAATTACGGGGTCAT
TAGTTCATAGCCCATATATGGAGTTCCGCGTTACATAACTTACGGTAAATGGCCCGCCTGGCTGACCGCC
CAACGACCCCCGCCCATTGACGTCAATAATGACGTATGTTCCCATAGTAACGCCAATAGGGACTTTCCAT
TGACGTCAATGGGTGGAGTATTTACGGTAAACTGCCCACTTGGCAGTACATCAAGTGTATCATATGCCAA
GTCCGCCCCCTATTGACGTCAATGACGGTAAATGGCCCGCCTGGCATTATGCCCAGTACATGACCTTACG
GGACTTTCCTACTTGGCAGTACATCTACGTATTAGTCATCGCTATTACCATGGTGATGCGGTTTTGGCAG
TACACCAATGGGCGTGGATAGCGGTTTGACTCACGGGGATTTCCAAGTCTCCACCCCATTGACGTCAATG
GGAGTTTGTTTTGGCACCAAAATCAACGGGACTTTCCAAAATGTCGTAATAACCCCGCCCCGTTGACGCA
AATGGGCGGTAGGCGTGTACGGTGGGAGGTCTATATAAGCAGAGCTCGTTTAGTGAACCGTCAGATCTCT
AGAAGCTGGGTACCAGCTGCTAGCGCCACCATGCCCATGGGTTCCCTCCAACCACTTGCAACGCTTTATC
TGCTCGGCATGCTTGTAGCGTCAGTGCTTGCAAATCTCGACCTTTGGGTCACCGTATACTACGGAGTCCC
CGTGTGGAAAGAGGCTAAGACGACCCTGTTTTGTGCGTCAGACGCGAAAGCGTATGACAAGGAAGTGCAT
AACGTGTGGGCAACACACGCATGTGTTCCGACGGACCCTAACCCGCAGGAAATCGTCCTTGAAAACGTGA
CCGAAAACTTCAACATGTGGAAGAACGACATGGTTGACCAAATGCACGAGGACATAATCAGTCTTTGGGA
TCAATCCTTGAAGCCCTGTGTGAAGCTGACGCCTTTGTGCGTAACTTTGAACTGTAAAAACGTAAATATT
TCAGCGAATGCTAACGCGACCGCTACACTTAATTCAAGTATGAACGGCGAAATAAAGAATTGCTCCTTCA
ACACCACGACAGAACTTAGAGATAAAAAGCAAAAAGTCTACGCCCTTTTCTATAAACCGGATGTCGTGCC
ACTTAACGGTGGTGAGCACAATGAGACAGGTGAGTACATTCTCATCAACTGCAATTCATCTACAATAACG
CAAGCATGTCCGAAAGTTTCCTTCGATCCGATCCCTATTCACTACTGCGCTCCTGCAGGGTACGCCATAC
TGAAGTGTAACAATAAAACGTTTAACGGAACAGGCCCTTGCAATAATGTAAGTACTGTCCAGTGCACGCA
TGGCATAAAACCCGTCGTGAGCACACAACTTCTTCTTAACGGATCACTCGCCGAGGAAGAGATCATCGTG
CGAAGTGAGAACTTGACGAATAATATAAAGACGATCATAGTCCATCTCAACAAGTCCGTCGAGATTAAAT
GCACTAGGCCCAACAACAATACGCGGAAATCCGTACGGATAGGTCCTGGACAAACATTCTATGCTACCGG
TGAGATTATAGGTGATATACGCGAAGCTCATTGCAATATCAGTAGGGAGACCTGGAATTCCACTTTGATC
CAAGTGAAAGAAAAACTGCGGGAGCATTACAACAAAACGATCAAATTTGAACCTTCTTCTGGAGGTGACC
TGGAGGTTACGACGCACAGTTTTAACTGTAGGGGAGAATTCTTCTACTGCGATACGACCAAGCTGTTCAA
CGAGACTAAGCTGTTTAACGAGTCAGAATACGTTGACAATAAGACTATTATCTTGCCCTGCCGGATAAAG
CAAATTATCAATATGTGGCAAGAAGTGGGAAGGGCAATGTACGCGCCGCCGATTGAAGGGAATATTACTT
GCAAGAGCAACATAACTGGTCTTCTTCTCACATGGGATGGTGGAGAGAACAGTACCGAAGGCGTTTTTAG
GCCTGGCGGTGGCAATATGAAGGATAACTGGCGCTCAGAACTCTATAAGTACAAAGTCGTCGAAATAAAG
CCCTTGGGCGTTGCGCCTACGAAAAGTAAACGAAAAGTAGTAGGGAGGGAAAAGCGAGCGGTTGGCTTGG
GTGCAGTGCTTCTCGGGTTCCTGGGAGCTGCGGGGTCAACAATGGGAGCTGCTTCCATAACCTTGACTGT
GCAGGCAAGGCAGCTGCTGAGTGGGATAGTGCAGCAACAATCCAATCTGCTTAGGGCAATTGAAGCTCAG
CAACATCTTTTGCAGCTCACAGTCTGGGGCATAAAGCAACTGCAAACCAGAGTCCTCGCGATTGAGCGGT
ATCTTAAGGACCAGCAACTGCTGGGACTCTGGGGGTGTTCCGGGAAGCTTATTTGTGCCACTGCGGTACC
ATGGAACTCCTCTTGGTCCAACAAGTCTCTGGGCGATATTTGGGACAATATGACGTGGATGCAGTGGGAT
CGCGAGATATCCAACTACACCAACACGATCTTCCGGCTTCTCGAAGACAGTCAGAATCAACAAGAGAAGA
ATGAGAAGGATCTGTTGGCCCTTGACAGCTGGAAAAATCTTTGGAATTGGTTTGACATTACTAACTGGCT
GTGGTACATAAAAATCTTCATAATGATTGTCGGTGGCCTTATCGGTCTCCGCATCATATTCGGGGTATTG
GCTATAGTCAAAAGGGTACGCCAGGGGTATAGCCCGTTGAGTTTCCAAACGCTCATTCCGAATCCGCGAG
GTCCTGATCGCTTGGGACGGATCGAAGAGGAAGGAGGTGAACAAGACAAGGATCGATCCATACGACTGGT
CTCTGGGTTTCTTGCCCTCGCGTGGGACGACCTCAGATCACTGTGCCTGTTCTCTTATCATCAATTGAGG
GACTTCATACTGACCGCAGCAAGAGCCGCAGAGCTGCTGGGTCGCAGTTCCCTGCGAGGTCTTCAGCGAG
GTTGGGAAGTACTCAAGTACCTCGGAAATCTGGTCCAATACTGGGGTCTCGAACTGAAGCGATCCGCGAT
AAACCTCTTTGACACAATAGCAATTGCGGTGGCCGAGGGAACGGACCGAATAATAGAAGTCATACAGCGC
ATTTGCAGGGCTATCCGATATATCCCAACCCGAATTCGACAAGGTTTCGAAGCCGCATTGTTGTAGTAAC
TCGAGGCCGGCAAGGCCGGATCCAGACATGATAAGATACATTGATGAGTTTGGACAAACCACAACTAGAA
TGCAGTGAAAAAAATGCTTTATTTGTGAAATTTGTGATGCTATTGCTTTATTTGTAACCATTATAAGCTG
CAATAAACAAGTTAACAACAACAATTGCATTCATTTTATGTTTCAGGTTCAGGGGGAGGTGGGGAGGTTT
TTTAAAGCAAGTAAAACCTCTACAAATGTGGTATGGCTGATTATGATCCGGCTGCCTCGCGCGTTTCGGT
GATGACGGTGAAAACCTCTGACACATGCAGCTCCCGGAGACGGTCACAGCTTGTCTGTAAGCGGATGCCG
GGAGCAGACAAGCCCGTCAGGGCGCGTCAGCGGGTGTTGGCGGGTGTCGGGGCGCAGCCATGACCGGTCG
ACTCTAGA
Features (pLannotate 1.2.2; 19 found; start..end, strand, type, name):
    475..2264    -  rep_origin     oriP: Epstein-Barr virus oriP replication origin (Yates et al., 2000)
   2269..2487    -  CDS            gL (fragment): GL_EBVB9 - Experimental evidence at protein level: Swiss-Prot protein existence level 1. The heterodimer glycoprotein H-glycoprotein L is required for the fusion of viral and plasma membranes leading to virus entry into the host cell. Acts as a functional inhibitor of gH and maintains gH in an inhibited form. Upon binding to host integrins, gL dissociates from gH leading to activation of the viral fusion glycoproteins gB and gH. Fusion of EBV with B-lymphocytes requires the additional receptor- binding protein gp42, which forms a complex with gH/gL. The heterodimer gH/gL targets also host EPHA
   2570..4495    -  CDS            EBNA1: Epstein-Barr nuclear antigen 1, also known as EBNA-1 crucial for latent viral infection, and for episomal amplification of vectors containing the oriP origin (Okita et al., 2013)
   4533..4877    -  CDS            BRRF2_EBVB9 (fragment): Protein inferred from homology: Swiss-Prot protein existence level 3. From Epstein-Barr virus (strain B95-8) (HHV-4) (Human herpesvirus 4).
   4880..4903    -  promoter       tet promoter (fragment): E. coli promoter for tetracycline efflux protein gene
   5016..5120    +  promoter       AmpR promoter: bla
   5121..5981    +  CDS            AmpR: β-lactamase; bla; confers resistance to ampicillin, carbenicillin, and related antibiotics
   6152..6740    +  rep_origin     ori: high-copy-number ColE1/pMB1/pBR322/pUC origin of replication
   6930..7274    -  CDS            TcR (fragment): tetracycline efflux protein; tet; confers resistance to tetracycline
   7357..7502    +  promoter       HSV TK promoter: herpes simplex virus thymidine kinase promoter
   7542..8567    +  CDS            HygR: aminoglycoside phosphotransferase from E. coli; aph(4)-Ia; confers resistance to hygromycin
   8632..8680    +  polyA_signal   HSV TK poly(A) signal: herpes simplex virus thymidine kinase polyadenylation signal (Cole and Stacy, 1985)
   8880..9104    +  CDS            gH (fragment): GH_HHV11 - Experimental evidence at protein level: Swiss-Prot protein existence level 1. The heterodimer glycoprotein H-glycoprotein L is required for the fusion of viral and plasma membranes leading to virus entry into the host cell. Following initial binding to host receptor, membrane fusion is mediated by the fusion machinery composed of gB and the heterodimer gH/gL. May also be involved in the fusion between the virion envelope and the outer nuclear membrane during virion morphogenesis. From Human herpesvirus 1 (strain 17) (HHV-1) (Human herpes simplex virus 1).
   9333..9712    +  enhancer       CMV enhancer: human cytomegalovirus immediate early enhancer
   9714..9913    +  promoter       CMV promoter: human cytomegalovirus (CMV) immediate early promoter
  10010..12523   +  CDS            env: ENV_HV1S3 - Experimental evidence at protein level: Swiss-Prot protein existence level 1. [Transmembrane protein gp41]: Acts as a class I viral fusion protein. Under the current model, the protein has at least 3 conformational states: pre-fusion native state, pre-hairpin intermediate state, and post-fusion hairpin state. During fusion of viral and target intracellular membranes, the coiled coil regions (heptad repeats) assume a trimer-of-hairpins structure, positioning the fusion peptide in close proximity to the C-terminal region of the ectodomain. The formation of this structure appears to d
  12549..12683   -  polyA_signal   SV40 poly(A) signal: SV40 polyadenylation signal
  12706..12788   -  CDS            large T antigen (fragment): large T antigen from SV40 (simian virus 40)
  12791..12831   +  CDS            rop (fragment): Rop protein, which maintains plasmids at low copy number; rop
