[The description below was written by a language model from this plasmid's Addgene catalogue record and pLannotate feature annotations shown in this document.]
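Description:
pCEP4-DU422gp160 is a mammalian expression plasmid of about 13 kb, built on the Invitrogen pCEP4 episomal backbone, that encodes the full-length envelope glycoprotein (Env, gp160) of the HIV-1 isolate DU422.1. In E. coli it is propagated through a high-copy ColE1/pUC-type origin and selected with ampicillin via the β-lactamase gene. For mammalian cells the backbone carries the Epstein-Barr virus oriP origin together with the EBNA1 gene. Together these allow the plasmid to replicate and persist as an extrachromosomal episome in permissive primate cells. A hygromycin resistance cassette, driven by the HSV thymidine kinase promoter and ended by the TK polyadenylation signal, allows selection of cells that keep the plasmid. The annotation also lists short fragments of herpesvirus genes, the tetracycline resistance gene, rop and SV40 large T antigen. These sit in backbone regions and look like vector remnants rather than functional elements.

The payload is a roughly 2.6 kb codon-optimized synthetic env gene, cloned between NheI and XhoI sites that both remain intact. It lies downstream of the human cytomegalovirus immediate-early enhancer and promoter and is followed by an SV40 polyadenylation signal. A CD5 leader sequence is fused to the N terminus of the insert, providing a signal peptide that directs the protein into the secretory pathway. Apart from codon optimization, no changes to the Env sequence are recorded. The stated purpose is expression of DU422.1 Env in mammalian cells. The associated publication concerns conformational engineering of Env based on its mutational tolerance in the CD4-bound and PG16 antibody-bound states.
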