Addgene plasmid #100926: pCEP4-DU422gp160
Purpose: Mammalian expression plasmid for Env from the DU422.1 HIV-1 isolate
Depositing lab: Erik Procko. Depositing organization: University of Illinois at Urbana-Champaign. Publication: Conformational engineering of HIV-1 Env based on mutational tolerance in the CD4 and PG16 bound states. Heredia JD, Park J, Choi H, Gill KS, Procko E. J Virol. 2019 Mar 20. pii: JVI.00219-19. doi: 10.1128/JVI.00219-19. PubMed 30894475.
Backbone
  Vector backbone: pCEP4
  Backbone manufacturer: Invitrogen
  Backbone size w/o insert (bp): 10393
  Total vector size (bp): 12958
  Vector type: Mammalian Expression
  Selectable markers: Hygromycin
Growth in bacteria
  Bacterial resistance: Ampicillin, 100 μg/mL
  Growth temperature: 37°C
  Growth strain: DH5alpha
  Copy number: High Copy
Gene/Insert
  Gene/Insert name: HIV-1 (DU422.1) Env (alt names: gp160; Env)
  Species: Human immunodeficiency virus 1
  Insert size (bp): 2565
  Mutation: Codon-optimized synthetic gene
  GenBank ID: ABD83641.1
  Promoter: CMV
  Tag / fusion protein: CD5 leader sequence (N terminal on insert)
  Cloning method: Restriction Enzyme; 5′ cloning site NheI (not destroyed); 3′ cloning site XhoI (not destroyed)
  Sequencing primers: 5′ CMV_fwd; 3′ EBV_rev
Terms and licenses: Academic/Nonprofit Terms; Industry Terms: Not Available to Industry
How to cite: pCEP4-DU422gp160 was a gift from Erik Procko (Addgene plasmid # 100926 ; http://n2t.net/addgene:100926 ; RRID:Addgene_100926)
