>Addgene plasmid #100926 | pCEP4-DU422gp160 | addgene partial sequence | sequence record 202583 | hhvEBNA1-R 5'-TGGAATAGCAAGGGCAGTTC-3'
TCTTACTACCTCCATATACGAACACACCGGCGACCCAAGTTCCTTCGTCGGTAGTCCTTTCTACGTGACT
CCTAGCCAGGAGAGCTCTTAAACCTTCTGCAATGTTCTCAAATTTCGGGTTGGAACCTCCTTGACCACGA
TGCTTTCCAAACCACCCTCCTTTTTTGCGCCTGCCTCCATCACCCTGACCCCGGGGTCCAGTGCTTGGGC
CTTCTCCTGGGTCATCTGCGGGGCCCTGCTCTATCGCTCCCGGGGGCACGTCAGGCTCACCATCTGGGCC
ACCTTCTTGGTGGTATTCAAAATAATCGGCTTCCCCTACAGGGTGGAAAAATGGCCTTCTACCTGGAGGG
GGCCTGCGCGGTGGAGACCCGGATGATGATGACTGACTACTGGGACTCCTGGGCCTCTTTTCTCCACGTC
CACGACCTCTCCCCCTGGCTCTTTCACGACTTCCCCCCCTGGCTCTTTCACGTCCTCTACCCCGGCGGCC
TCCACTACCTCCTCGACCCCGGCCTCCACTACCTCCTCGACCCCGGCCTCCACTGCCTCCTCGACCCCGG
CCTCCACCTCCTGCTCCTGCCCCTCCTGCTCCTGCCCCTCCTCCTGCTCCTGCCCCTCCTGCCCCTCCTG
CTCCTGCCCCTCCTGCCCCTCCTGCTCCTGCCCCTCCTGCCCCTCCTGCTCCTGCCCCTCCTGCCCCTCC
TCCTGCTCCTGCCCCTCCTGCCCCTCCTCCTGCTCCT
