>Addgene plasmid #100926 | pCEP4-DU422gp160 | addgene partial sequence | sequence record 202585 | Addgene Partial NGS Result- C-term EBNA1
CGGGGCAGTGCATGTAATCCCTTCAGTTGGTTGGTACAACTTGCCAACTGGGCCCTGTTCCACATGTGAC
ACGGGGGGGGACCAAACACAAAGGGGTTCTCTGACTGTAGTTGACATCCTTATAAATGGATGTGCACATT
TGCCAACACTGAGTGGCTTTCATCCTGGAGCAGACTTTGCAGTCTGTGGACTGCAACACAACATTGCCTT
TATGTGTAACTCTTGGCTGAAGCTCTTACACCAATGCTGGGGGACATGTACCTCCCAGGGGCCCAGGAAG
ACTACGGGAGGCTACACCAACGTCAATCAGAGGGGCCTGTGTAGCTACCGATAAGCGGACCCTCAAGAGG
GCATTAGCAATAGTGTTTATAAGGCCCCCTTGTTAACCCTAAACGGGTAGCATATGCTTCCCGGGTAGTA
GTATATACTATCCAGACTAACCCTAATTCAATAGCATATGTTACCCAACGGGAAGCATATGCTATCGAAT
TAGGGTTAGTAAAAGGGTCCTAAGGAACAGCGATATCTCCCACCCCATGAGCTGTCACGGTTTTATTTAC
ATGGGGTCAGGATTCCACGAGGGTAGTGAACCATTTTAGTCACAAGGGCAGTGGCTGAAGATCAAGGAGC
GGGCAGTGAACTCTCCTGAATCTTCGCCTGCTTCTTCATTCTCCTTCGTTTAGCTAATAGAATAACTGCT
GAGTTGTGAACAGTAAGGTGTATGTGAGGTGCTCGAAAACAAGGTTTCAGGTGACGCCCCCAGAATAAAA
TTTGGACGGGGGGTTCAGTGGTGGCATTGTGCTATGACACCAATATAACCCTCACAAACCCCTTGGGCAA
TAAATACTAGTGTAGGAATGAAACATTCTGAATATCTTTAACAATAGAAATCCATGGGGTGGGGACAAGC
CGTAAAGACTGGATGTCCATCTCACACGAATTTATGGCTATGGGCAACACATAATCCTAGTGCAATATGA
TACTGGGGTTATTAAGATGTGTCCCAGGCAGGGACCAAGACAGGTGAACCATGTTGTTACACTCTATTTG
TAACAAGGGGAAAGAGAGTGGACGCCGACAGCAGCGGACTCCACTGGTTGTCTCTAACACCCCCGAAAAT
TAAACGGGGCTCCACGCCAATGGGGCCCATAAACAAAGACAAGTGGCCACTCTTTTTTTTGAAATTGTGG
AGTGGGGGCACGCGTCAGCCCCCACACGCCGCCCTGCGGTTTTGGACTGTAAAATAAGGGTGTAATAACT
TGGCTGATTGTAACCCCGCTAACCACTGCGGTCAAACCACTTGCCCACAAAACCACTAATGGCACCCCGG
GGAATACCTGCATAAGTAGGTGGGCGGGCCAAGATAGGGGCGCGATTGCTGCGATCTGGAGGACAAATTA
CACACACTTGCGCCTGAGCGCCAAGCACAGGGTTGTTGGTCCTCATATTCACGAGGTCGCTGAGAGCACG
GTGGGCTAATGTTGCCATGGGTAGCATATACTACCCAAATATCTGGATAGCATATGCTATCCTAATCTAT
ATCTGGGTAGCATAGGCTATCCTAATCTATATCTGGGTAGCATATGCTATCCTAATCTATATCTGGGTAG
TATATGCTATCCTAATTTATATCTGGGTAGCATAGGCTATCCTAATCTATATCTGGGTAGCATATGCTAT
CCTAATCTATATCTGGGTAGTATATGCTATCCTAATCTGTATCCGGGTAGCATATGCTATCCTAATAGAG
ATTAGGGTAGTATATGCTATCCTAATTTATATCTGGGTAGCATATACTACCCAAATATCTGGATAGCATA
TGCTATCCTAATCTATATCTGGGTAGCATATGCTATCCTAATCTATATCTGGGTAGCATAGGCTATCCTA
ATCTATATCTGGGTAGCATATGCTATCCTAATCTATATCTGGGTAGTATATGCTATCCTAATTTATATCT
GGGTAGCATAGGCTATCCTAATCTATATCTGGGTAGCATATGCTATCCTAATCTATATCTGGGTAGTATA
TGCTATCCTAATCTGTATCCGGGTAGCATATGCTATCCTCATGCATATACAGTCAGCATATGATACCCAG
TAGTAGAGTGGGAGTGCTATCCTTTGCATATGCCGCCACCTCCCAAGGGGGCGTGAATTTTCGCTGCTTG
TCCTTTTCCTGCTGGTTGCTCCCATTCTTAGGTGAATTTAAGGAGGCCAGGCTAAAGCCGTCGCATGTCT
GATTGCTCACCAGGTAAATGTCGCTAATGTTTTCCAACGCGAGAAGGTGTTGAGCGCGGAGCTGAGTGAC
GTGACAACATGGGTATGCCCAATTGCCCCATGTTGGGAGGACGAAAATGGTGACAAGACAGATGGCCAGA
AATACACCAACAGCACGCATGATGTCTACTGGGGATTTATTCTTTAGTGCGGGGGAATACACGGCTTTTA
ATACGATTGAGGGCGTCTCCTAACAAGTTACATCACTCCTGCCCTTCCTCACCCTCATCTCCATCACCTC
CTTCATCTCCGTCATCTCCGTCATCACCCTCCGCGGCAGCCCCTTCCACCATAGGTGGAAACCAGGGAGG
CAAATCTACTCCATCGTCAAAGCTGCACACAGTCACCCTGATATTGCAGGTAGGAGCGGGCTTTGTCATA
ACAAGGTCCTTAATCGCATCCTTCAAAACCTCAGCAAATATATGAGTTTGTAAAAAGACCATGAAATAAC
AGACAATGGACTCCCTTAGCGGGCCAGGTTGTGGGCCGGGTCCAGGGGCCATTCCAAAGGGGAGACGACT
CAATGGTGTAAGACGACATTGTGGAATAGCAAGGGCAGTTCCTCGCCTTAGGTTGTAAAGGGAGGTCTTA
CTACCTCCATATACGAACACACCGGCGACCCAAGTTCCTTCGTCGGTAGTCCTTTCTACGTGACTCCTAG
CCAGGAGAGCTCTTAAACCTTCTGCAATGTTCTCAAATTTCGGGTTGGAACCTCCTTGACCACGATGCTT
TCCAAACCACCCTCCTTTTTTGCGCCTGCCTCCATCACCCTGACCCCGGGGTCCAGTGCTTGGGCCTTCT
CCTGGGTCATCTGCGGGGCCCTGCTCTATCGCTCCCGGGGGCACGTCAGGCTCACCATCTGGGCCACCTT
CTTGGTGGTATTCAAAATAATCGGCTTCCCCTACAGGGTGGAAAAATGGCCTTCTACCTGGAGGGGGCCT
GCGCGGTGGAGACCCGGATGATGATGACTGACTACTGGGACTCCTGGGCCTCTTTTCTCCACGTCCACGA
CCTCTCCCCCTGGCTCTTTCACGACTTCCCCCCCTGGCTCTTTCACGTCCTCTACCCCGGCGGCCTCCAC
TACCTCCTCGACCCCGGCCTCCACTACCTCCTCGACCCCGGCCTCCACTGCCTCCTCGACCCCGGCCTCC
ACCTCCTGCTCCTGCCCCTCCTGCTCCTGCCCCTCCTCCTGCTCCTGCCCCTCCTGCCCCTCCTGCTCCT
GCCCCTCCTGCCCCTCCTGCTCCTGCCCCTCCTGCCCCTCCTGCTCCTGCCCCTCCTGCCCCTCCTCCTG
CTCCTGCCCCTCCTGCCCCTCCTCCTGCTCCT
