>Addgene plasmid #100926 | pCEP4-DU422gp160 | addgene partial sequence | sequence record 202586 | Addgene Partial NGS Result- Insert sequence
GCCCTGCTTCATCCCCGTGGCCCGTTGCTCGCGTTTGCTGGCGGTGTCCCCGGAAGAAATATATTTGCAT
GTCTTTAGTTCTATGATGACACAAACCCCGCCCAGCGTCTTGTCATTGGCGAATTCGAACACGCAGATGC
AGTCGGGGCGGCGCGGTCCGAGGTCCACTTCGCATATTAAGGTGACGCGTGTGGCCTCGAACACCGAGCG
ACCCTGCAGCGACCCGCTTAACAGCGTCAACAGCGTGCCGCAGATCCCGGGGGGCAATGAGATATGAAAA
AGCCTGAACTCACCGCGACGTCTGTCGAGAAGTTTCTGATCGAAAAGTTCGACAGCGTCTCCGACCTGAT
GCAGCTCTCGGAGGGCGAAGAATCTCGTGCTTTCAGCTTCGATGTAGGAGGGCGTGGATATGTCCTGCGG
GTAAATAGCTGCGCCGATGGTTTCTACAAAGATCGTTATGTTTATCGGCACTTTGCATCGGCCGCGCTCC
CGATTCCGGAAGTGCTTGACATTGGGGAATTCAGCGAGAGCCTGACCTATTGCATCTCCCGCCGTGCACA
GGGTGTCACGTTGCAAGACCTGCCTGAAACCGAACTGCCCGCTGTTCTGCAGCCGGTCGCGGAGGCCATG
GATGCGATCGCTGCGGCCGATCTTAGCCAGACGAGCGGGTTCGGCCCATTCGGACCGCAAGGAATCGGTC
AATACACTACATGGCGTGATTTCATATGCGCGATTGCTGATCCCCATGTGTATCACTGGCAAACTGTGAT
GGACGACACCGTCAGTGCGTCCGTCGCGCAGGCTCTCGATGAGCTGATGCTTTGGGCCGAGGACTGCCCC
GAAGTCCGGCACCTCGTGCACGCGGATTTCGGCTCCAACAATGTCCTGACGGACAATGGCCGCATAACAG
CGGTCATTGACTGGAGCGAGGCGATGTTCGGGGATTCCCAATACGAGGTCGCCAACATCTTCTTCTGGAG
GCCGTGGTTGGCTTGTATGGAGCAGCAGACGCGCTACTTCGAGCGGAGGCATCCGGAGCTTGCAGGATCG
CCGCGGCTCCGGGCGTATATGCTCCGCATTGGTCTTGACCAACTCTATCAGAGCTTGGTTGACGGCAATT
TCGATGATGCAGCTTGGGCGCAGGGTCGATGCGACGCAATCGTCCGATCCGGAGCCGGGACTGTCGGGCG
TACACAAATCGCCCGCAGAAGCGCGGCCGTCTGGACCGATGGCTGTGTAGAAGTACTCGCCGATAGTGGA
AACCGACGCCCCAGCACTCGTCCGGATCGGGAGATGGGGGAGGCTAACTGAAACACGGAAGGAGACAATA
CCGGAAGGAACCCGCGCTATGACGGCAATAAAAAGACAGAATAAAACGCACGGGTGTTGGGTCGTTTGTT
CATAAACGCGGGGTTCGGTCCCAGGGCTGGCACTCTGTCGATACCCCACCGAGACCCCATTGGGGCCAAT
ACGCCCGCGTTTCTTCCTTTTCCCCACCCCACCCCCCAAGTTCGGGTGAAGGCCCAGGGCTCGCAGCCAA
CGTCGGGGCGGCAGGCCCTGCCATAGCCACTGGCCCCGTGGGTTAGGGACGGGGTCCCCCATGGGGAATG
GTTTATGGTTCGTGGGGGTTATTATTTTGGGCGTTGCGTGGGGTCAGGTCCACGACTGGACTGAGCAGAC
AGACCCATGGTTTTTGGATGGCCTGGGCATGGACCGCATGTACTGGCGCGACACGAACACCGGGCGTCTG
TGGCTGCCAAACACCCCCGACCCCCAAAAACCACCGCGCGGATTTCTGGCGTGCCAAGCTAGTCGACCAA
TTCTCATGTTTGACAGCTTATCATCGCAGATCCGGGCAACGTTGTTGCCATTGCTGCAGGCGCAGAACTG
GTAGGTATGGAAGATCTATACATTGAATCAATATTGGCAATTAGCCATATTAGTCATTGGTTATATAGCA
TAAATCAATATTGGCTATTGGCCATTGCATACGTTGTATCTATATCATAATATGTACATTTATATTGGCT
CATGTCCAATATGACCGCCATGTTGACATTGATTATTGACTAGTTATTAATAGTAATCAATTACGGGGTC
ATTAGTTCATAGCCCATATATGGAGTTCCGCGTTACATAACTTACGGTAAATGGCCCGCCTGGCTGACCG
CCCAACGACCCCCGCCCATTGACGTCAATAATGACGTATGTTCCCATAGTAACGCCAATAGGGACTTTCC
ATTGACGTCAATGGGTGGAGTATTTACGGTAAACTGCCCACTTGGCAGTACATCAAGTGTATCATATGCC
AAGTCCGCCCCCTATTGACGTCAATGACGGTAAATGGCCCGCCTGGCATTATGCCCAGTACATGACCTTA
CGGGACTTTCCTACTTGGCAGTACATCTACGTATTAGTCATCGCTATTACCATGGTGATGCGGTTTTGGC
AGTACACCAATGGGCGTGGATAGCGGTTTGACTCACGGGGATTTCCAAGTCTCCACCCCATTGACGTCAA
TGGGAGTTTGTTTTGGCACCAAAATCAACGGGACTTTCCAAAATGTCGTAATAACCCCGCCCCGTTGACG
CAAATGGGCGGTAGGCGTGTACGGTGGGAGGTCTATATAAGCAGAGCTCGTTTAGTGAACCGTCAGATCT
CTAGAAGCTGGGTACCAGCTGCTAGCGCCACCATGCCCATGGGTTCCCTCCAACCACTTGCAACGCTTTA
TCTGCTCGGCATGCTTGTAGCGTCAGTGCTTGCAAATCTCGACCTTTGGGTCACCGTATACTACGGAGTC
CCCGTGTGGAAAGAGGCTAAGACGACCCTGTTTTGTGCGTCAGACGCGAAAGCGTATGACAAGGAAGTGC
ATAACGTGTGGGCAACACACGCATGTGTTCCGACGGACCCTAACCCGCAGGAAATCGTCCTTGAAAACGT
GACCGAAAACTTCAACATGTGGAAGAACGACATGGTTGACCAAATGCACGAGGACATAATCAGTCTTTGG
GATCAATCCTTGAAGCCCTGTGTGAAGCTGACGCCTTTGTGCGTAACTTTGAACTGTAAAAACGTAAATA
TTTCAGCGAATGCTAACGCGACCGCTACACTTAATTCAAGTATGAACGGCGAAATAAAGAATTGCTCCTT
CAACACCACGACAGAACTTAGAGATAAAAAGCAAAAAGTCTACGCCCTTTTCTATAAACCGGATGTCGTG
CCACTTAACGGTGGTGAGCACAATGAGACAGGTGAGTACATTCTCATCAACTGCAATTCATCTACAATAA
CGCAAGCATGTCCGAAAGTTTCCTTCGATCCGATCCCTATTCACTACTGCGCTCCTGCAGGGTACGCCAT
ACTGAAGTGTAACAATAAAACGTTTAACGGAACAGGCCCTTGCAATAATGTAAGTACTGTCCAGTGCACG
CATGGCATAAAACCCGTCGTGAGCACACAACTTCTTCTTAACGGATCACTCGCCGAGGAAGAGATCATCG
TGCGAAGTGAGAACTTGACGAATAATATAAAGACGATCATAGTCCATCTCAACAAGTCCGTCGAGATTAA
ATGCACTAGGCCCAACAACAATACGCGGAAATCCGTACGGATAGGTCCTGGACAAACATTCTATGCTACC
GGTGAGATTATAGGTGATATACGCGAAGCTCATTGCAATATCAGTAGGGAGACCTGGAATTCCACTTTGA
TCCAAGTGAAAGAAAAACTGCGGGAGCATTACAACAAAACGATCAAATTTGAACCTTCTTCTGGAGGTGA
CCTGGAGGTTACGACGCACAGTTTTAACTGTAGGGGAGAATTCTTCTACTGCGATACGACCAAGCTGTTC
AACGAGACTAAGCTGTTTAACGAGTCAGAATACGTTGACAATAAGACTATTATCTTGCCCTGCCGGATAA
AGCAAATTATCAATATGTGGCAAGAAGTGGGAAGGGCAATGTACGCGCCGCCGATTGAAGGGAATATTAC
TTGCAAGAGCAACATAACTGGTCTTCTTCTCACATGGGATGGTGGAGAGAACAGTACCGAAGGCGTTTTT
AGGCCTGGCGGTGGCAATATGAAGGATAACTGGCGCTCAGAACTCTATAAGTACAAAGTCGTCGAAATAA
AGCCCTTGGGCGTTGCGCCTACGAAAAGTAAACGAAAAGTAGTAGGGAGGGAAAAGCGAGCGGTTGGCTT
GGGTGCAGTGCTTCTCGGGTTCCTGGGAGCTGCGGGGTCAACAATGGGAGCTGCTTCCATAACCTTGACT
GTGCAGGCAAGGCAGCTGCTGAGTGGGATAGTGCAGCAACAATCCAATCTGCTTAGGGCAATTGAAGCTC
AGCAACATCTTTTGCAGCTCACAGTCTGGGGCATAAAGCAACTGCAAACCAGAGTCCTCGCGATTGAGCG
GTATCTTAAGGACCAGCAACTGCTGGGACTCTGGGGGTGTTCCGGGAAGCTTATTTGTGCCACTGCGGTA
CCATGGAACTCCTCTTGGTCCAACAAGTCTCTGGGCGATATTTGGGACAATATGACGTGGATGCAGTGGG
ATCGCGAGATATCCAACTACACCAACACGATCTTCCGGCTTCTCGAAGACAGTCAGAATCAACAAGAGAA
GAATGAGAAGGATCTGTTGGCCCTTGACAGCTGGAAAAATCTTTGGAATTGGTTTGACATTACTAACTGG
CTGTGGTACATAAAAATCTTCATAATGATTGTCGGTGGCCTTATCGGTCTCCGCATCATATTCGGGGTAT
TGGCTATAGTCAAAAGGGTACGCCAGGGGTATAGCCCGTTGAGTTTCCAAACGCTCATTCCGAATCCGCG
AGGTCCTGATCGCTTGGGACGGATCGAAGAGGAAGGAGGTGAACAAGACAAGGATCGATCCATACGACTG
GTCTCTGGGTTTCTTGCCCTCGCGTGGGACGACCTCAGATCACTGTGCCTGTTCTCTTATCATCAATTGA
GGGACTTCATACTGACCGCAGCAAGAGCCGCAGAGCTGCTGGGTCGCAGTTCCCTGCGAGGTCTTCAGCG
AGGTTGGGAAGTACTCAAGTACCTCGGAAATCTGGTCCAATACTGGGGTCTCGAACTGAAGCGATCCGCG
ATAAACCTCTTTGACACAATAGCAATTGCGGTGGCCGAGGGAACGGACCGAATAATAGAAGTCATACAGC
GCATTTGCAGGGCTATCCGATATATCCCAACCCGAATTCGACAAGGTTTCGAAGCCGCATTGTTGTAGTA
ACTCGAGGCCGGCAAGGCCGGATCCAGACATGATAAGATACATTGATGAGTTTGGACAAACCACAACTAG
AATGCAGTGAAAAAAATGCTTTATTTGTGAAATTTGTGATGCTATTGCTTTATTTGTAACCATTATAAGC
TGCAATAAACAAGTTAACAACAACAATTGCATTCATTTTATGTTTCAGGTTCAGGGGGAGGTGTGGGAGG
TTTTTTAAAGCAAGTAAAACCTCTACAAATGTGGTATGGCTGATTATGATCCGGCTGCCTCGCGCGTTTC
GGTGATGACGGTGAAAACCTCTGACACATGCAGCTCCCGGAGACGGTCACAGCTTGTCTGTAAGCGGATG
CCGGGAGCAGACAAGCCCGTCAGGGCGCGTCAGCGGGTGTTGGCGGGTGTCGGGGCGCAGCCATGAGGTC
GACTCTAGA
